>Addgene plasmid #20661 | pWZL Neo Myr Flag UCK2 | addgene partial sequence | sequence record 26488 | 20661 with pWZL-Fwd
CTCCTTCTCTAGGCGCCGGCCGGATCCAGAATTCGCCACCATGGGGTCTTCAAAATCTAAACCAAAGGAC
CCCAGCCAGCGCCGGCGCAGGATCCGAGGTTACCTTGACTACAAAGACGATGACGACAAGCAATTGACAA
GTTTGTACAAAAAAGTTGGCATGGCCGGGGACAGCGAGCAGACCCTGCAGAACCACCAGCAGCCCAACGG
CGGCGAGCCCTTCCTTATAGGCGTCAGCGGGGGAACAGCTAGCGGCAAGTCTTCCGTGTGTGCTAAGATC
GTGCAGCTCCTGGGGCAGAATGAGGTGGACTATCGCCAGAAGCAGGTGGTCATCCTGAGCCAGGATAGCT
TCTACCGTGTCCTTACCTCGGAGCAGAAGGCCAAAGCCCTGAAGGGCCAGTTCAACTTTGACCACCCGGA
TGCCTTTGACAATGAACTCATTCTCAAAACACTCAAAGAAATCACTGAAGGGAAAACAGTCCAGATCCCC
GTGTATGACTTTGTCTCCCATTCCCGGAAGGAGGAGACAGTTACTGTCTATCCCGCAGACGTGGTGCTCT
TTGAAGGGATCCTGGCCTTCTACTCCCAGGAGGTACGAGACCTGTTCCAGATGAAGCTTTTTGTGGATAC
AGATGCGGACACCCGGCTCTCACGCAGAGTATTAAGGGACATCAGCGAGAGAGGCAGGGATCTTGAGCAG
ANTTTATCTCAGTACATTACGTTCGTCAAGCCTGCCTTTGAGGA
