[The description below was written by a language model from this plasmid's Addgene catalogue record.]
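Description:
pWZL Neo Myr Flag UCK2 is a retroviral mammalian expression plasmid built on the Gateway-compatible pWZL-Neo-Myr-Flag-DEST backbone. It carries the human UCK2 open reading frame, encoding uridine-cytidine kinase 2. It is propagated in bacteria under ampicillin selection, in a recombination-deficient strain chosen to guard against rearrangement, a common precaution for vectors carrying repeated retroviral sequences. In mammalian cells, a neomycin resistance marker allows transduced or transfected populations to be selected with G418. The record gives no feature table, so the promoter driving the insert, the origin of replication, the arrangement of the retroviral elements and the way the neomycin marker is expressed are not stated. Copy number is listed as unknown.

The UCK2 ORF was first cloned into a Gateway entry vector and then moved into the destination backbone by an LR recombination reaction. This places it in frame behind two N-terminal elements supplied by the backbone, a myristoylation signal and a Flag epitope. A myristoylation sequence directs lipid modification of the fusion protein and so targets it to membranes, a strategy often used to promote activation of kinases. The Flag tag allows detection or immunoprecipitation with standard antibodies.

The plasmid belongs to a kinase ORF library assembled for integrative genomic screens for oncogenic kinases in breast cancer. It is suited to producing retrovirus for stable expression of membrane-targeted, tagged UCK2 in gain-of-function studies. The depositors note that the identity of the gene has been verified but that the clone has not been fully sequenced, so minor mutations cannot be excluded.
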