Addgene plasmid #20661: pWZL Neo Myr Flag UCK2
Depositing lab: William Hahn & Jean Zhao. Depositing organization: Dana-Farber Cancer Institute. Publication: Integrative Genomic Approaches Identify IKBKE as a Breast Cancer Oncogene (Kinase Library Clones). Boehm JS, Zhao JJ, Yao J, Kim SY, Firestein R, Dunn IF, Sjostrom SK, Garraway LA, Weremowicz S, Richardson AL, Greulich H, Stewart CJ, Mulvey LA, Shen RR, Ambrogio L, Hirozane-Kishikawa T, Hill DE, Vidal M, Meyerson M, Grenier JK, Hinkle G, Root DE, Roberts TM, Lander ES, Polyak K, Hahn WC. Cell. 2007 Jun 15. 129(6):1065-1079. 10.1016/j.cell.2007.03.052 PubMed 17574021.
Backbone
  Vector backbone: pWZL-Neo-Myr-Flag-DEST
  Backbone manufacturer: William Hahn Lab (available at Addgene, #15300)
  Vector type: Mammalian Expression, Retroviral
  Selectable markers: Neomycin (select with G418)
Growth in bacteria
  Bacterial resistance: Ampicillin, 100 μg/mL
  Growth temperature: 37°C
  Growth strain: Stbl3
  Growth instructions: Stbl3 cells to prevent recombination.
  Copy number: Unknown
Gene/Insert
  Gene/Insert name: UCK2 (alt name: uridine-cytidine kinase 2)
  Species: H. sapiens (human)
  GenBank ID: NM_012474
  Entrez Gene: UCK2 (a.k.a. TSA903, UK, UMPK)
  Tag / fusion protein: Myr (N terminal on backbone); Flag (N terminal on backbone)
  Cloning method: Gateway Cloning
  Sequencing primers: 5′ pWZL-Fwd (GAA CCT CCT CGT TCG ACC); 3′ pWZL-Rev (TTC CGG GCC CTC ACA TTG)
Resource information
  A portion of this plasmid was derived from a plasmid made by: 1-A12
Terms and licenses: Academic/Nonprofit Terms; Industry Terms: Not Available to Industry
Depositor comments: ORFs were cloned into Gateway compatible pEntry vectors. An LR recombination reaction was performed to move the ORF to pWZL-Neo-Myr-Flag DEST such that the ORF would have 5' myristoylation and flag tags. This plasmid is part of a kinase library, and the gene has been verified, but has not been fully sequenced for minor mutations. Please see the following link for plasmids from this article that are not part of the kinase library http://www.addgene.org/pubmed/17574021
How to cite: pWZL Neo Myr Flag UCK2 was a gift from William Hahn & Jean Zhao (Addgene plasmid # 20661 ; http://n2t.net/addgene:20661 ; RRID:Addgene_20661)
